Addgene plasmid #212123: pETSUMO2_Runella-bGSDM
Purpose: For expression of the bacterial gasdermin (bGSDM) encoded by Runella zeae. Protein is expressed with an N-terminal SUMO2 tag.
Depositing lab: Philip Kranzusch. Depositing organization: Dana-Farber Cancer Institute. Publication: Bacterial gasdermins reveal an ancient mechanism of cell death. Johnson AG, Wein T, Mayer ML, Duncan-Lowey B, Yirmiya E, Oppenheimer-Shaanan Y, Amitai G, Sorek R, Kranzusch PJ. Science. 2022 Jan 14;375(6577):221-225. doi: 10.1126/science.abj8432. Epub 2022 Jan 13. PubMed 35025633.
Backbone
  Vector backbone: pETSUMO2
  Backbone manufacturer: custom
  Backbone size w/o insert (bp): 5932
  Total vector size (bp): 6742
  Vector type: Bacterial Expression
Growth in bacteria
  Bacterial resistance: Ampicillin, 100 μg/mL
  Growth temperature: 37°C
  Growth strain: DH5alpha
  Copy number: Low Copy
Gene/Insert
  Gene/Insert name: Runella bGSDM (alt name: Runella bacterial gasdermin)
  Species: Runella zeae
  Insert size (bp): 801
  Mutation: N-terminal methionine deleted and replaced by single serine scar after SUMO2 tag cleavage.
  GenBank ID: AUIF01000011.1
  Promoter: T7
  Tag / fusion protein: 6xHis-SUMO2 (N terminal on backbone)
  Cloning method: Gibson Cloning
  Sequencing primers: 5′ GACGGGCAACCAATCAATGAAACAG; 3′ TATGCTAGTTATTGCTCAGCGGTG
Terms and licenses: Academic/Nonprofit Terms; Industry Terms: Not Available to Industry
How to cite: pETSUMO2_Runella-bGSDM was a gift from Philip Kranzusch (Addgene plasmid # 212123 ; http://n2t.net/addgene:212123 ; RRID:Addgene_212123)
