[The description below was written by a language model from this plasmid's Addgene catalogue record and pLannotate feature annotations shown in this document.]
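Description:
pETSUMO2_Runella-bGSDM is a bacterial expression plasmid built on a custom pET-style backbone (pETSUMO2) for producing the bacterial gasdermin (bGSDM) of Runella zeae as a recombinant protein in E. coli. It is about 6.7 kb in total and is selected with ampicillin through a bla (AmpR) cassette. Replication relies on a ColE1/pBR322-type origin accompanied by the bom region and the rop gene, which keeps copy number low, in agreement with the catalogue entry. Several non-contiguous tetracycline-resistance fragments and a tet promoter are also annotated. These are remnants of the pBR322 ancestry of the vector and do not form an intact marker.

The expression cassette consists of a T7 promoter followed by a lac operator, the phage T7 gene 10 ribosome binding site, a 6xHis tag and human SUMO2, with a T7 terminator downstream. A lacI gene on the plasmid supplies repressor, so transcription depends on T7 RNA polymerase from the host and is induced with IPTG. The roughly 800 bp bGSDM coding sequence was inserted by Gibson assembly in frame after SUMO2. The automated annotation does not label it, but it corresponds to the unannotated interval between SUMO2 and the terminator region. A short match to a T7 gene 10-derived tag just before the terminator is probably backbone-derived sequence rather than a part of the fusion. The native start methionine was removed, so cleaving off the SUMO2 tag leaves only a single serine scar at the N terminus. The His tag allows affinity purification, and SUMO fusions commonly aid solubility. The record supports its use for expressing this gasdermin in studies of bacterial gasdermin-mediated cell death.
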