Features (pLannotate 1.2.2; 20 found; start..end, strand, type, name):
    104..208     +  promoter       AmpR promoter: bla
    209..1069    +  CDS            AmpR: β-lactamase; bla; confers resistance to ampicillin, carbenicillin, and related antibiotics
   1240..1828    +  rep_origin     ori: high-copy-number ColE1/pMB1/pBR322/pUC origin of replication
   2014..2153    -  misc_feature   bom: basis of mobility region from pBR322
   2255..2446    -  CDS            rop: Rop protein, which maintains plasmids at low copy number; rop
   2463..2843    +  CDS            YPB1_ECOLX: Protein predicted: Swiss-Prot protein existence level 4. From Escherichia coli.
   3085..3709    -  CDS            TcR (fragment): tetracycline efflux protein; tet; confers resistance to tetracycline
   3724..3745    -  protein_bind   CAP binding site: CAP binding activates transcription in the presence of cAMP. E. coli catabolite activator protein
   3758..4839    -  CDS            lacI: lac repressor; lacI; The lac repressor binds to the lac operator to inhibit transcription in E. coli. This inhibition can be relieved by adding lactose or isopropyl-β-D-thiogalactopyranoside (IPTG).
   4840..4917    -  promoter       lacI promoter: lacI
   4925..5204    -  CDS            TcR (fragment): tetracycline efflux protein; tet; confers resistance to tetracycline
   5226..5244    +  promoter       T7 promoter: promoter for bacteriophage T7 RNA polymerase
   5245..5269    +  protein_bind   lac operator: The lac repressor binds to the lac operator to inhibit transcription in E. coli. This inhibition can be relieved by adding lactose or isopropyl-β-D-thiogalactopyranoside (IPTG). lac repressor encoded by lacI
   5285..5307    +  RBS            RBS: efficient ribosome binding site from bacteriophage T7 gene 10 (Olins and Rangwala, 1989)
   5327..5344    +  CDS            6xHis: 6xHis affinity tag
   5350..5601    +  CDS            SUMO2 (fragment): human small ubiquitin-related modifier 2
   6421..6471    +  CDS            SET1 (fragment): solubility-enhancement tag derived from T7 phage gene 10B
   6479..6526    +  terminator     T7 terminator: transcription terminator for bacteriophage T7 RNA polymerase
   6549..6653    -  CDS            TcR (fragment): tetracycline efflux protein; tet; confers resistance to tetracycline
   6701..6729    -  promoter       tet promoter: E. coli promoter for tetracycline efflux protein gene
>Addgene plasmid #212123 | pETSUMO2_Runella-bGSDM | addgene full sequence | sequence record 419099 | Addgene NGS Result
TTCTTGAAGACGAAAGGGCCTCGTGATACGCCTATTTTTATAGGTTAATGTCATGATAATAATGGTTTCT
TAGACGTCAGGTGGCACTTTTCGGGGAAATGTGCGCGGAACCCCTATTTGTTTATTTTTCTAAATACATT
CAAATATGTATCCGCTCATGAGACAATAACCCTGATAAATGCTTCAATAATATTGAAAAAGGAAGAGTAT
GAGTATTCAACATTTCCGTGTCGCCCTTATTCCCTTTTTTGCGGCATTTTGCCTTCCTGTTTTTGCTCAC
CCAGAAACGCTGGTGAAAGTAAAAGATGCTGAAGATCAGTTGGGTGCACGAGTGGGTTACATCGAACTGG
ATCTCAACAGCGGTAAGATCCTTGAGAGTTTTCGCCCCGAAGAACGTTTTCCAATGATGAGCACTTTTAA
AGTTCTGCTATGTGGCGCGGTATTATCCCGTGTTGACGCCGGGCAAGAGCAACTCGGTCGCCGCATACAC
TATTCTCAGAATGACTTGGTTGAGTACTCACCAGTCACAGAAAAGCATCTTACGGATGGCATGACAGTAA
GAGAATTATGCAGTGCTGCCATAACCATGAGTGATAACACTGCGGCCAACTTACTTCTGACAACGATCGG
AGGACCGAAGGAGCTAACCGCTTTTTTGCACAACATGGGGGATCATGTAACTCGCCTTGATCGTTGGGAA
CCGGAGCTGAATGAAGCCATACCAAACGACGAGCGTGACACCACGATGCCTGCAGCAATGGCAACAACGT
TGCGCAAACTATTAACTGGCGAACTACTTACTCTAGCTTCCCGGCAACAATTAATAGACTGGATGGAGGC
GGATAAAGTTGCAGGACCACTTCTGCGCTCGGCCCTTCCGGCTGGCTGGTTTATTGCTGATAAATCTGGA
GCCGGTGAGCGTGGGTCTCGCGGTATCATTGCAGCACTGGGGCCAGATGGTAAGCCCTCCCGTATCGTAG
TTATCTACACGACGGGGAGTCAGGCAACTATGGATGAACGAAATAGACAGATCGCTGAGATAGGTGCCTC
ACTGATTAAGCATTGGTAACTGTCAGACCAAGTTTACTCATATATACTTTAGATTGATTTAAAACTTCAT
TTTTAATTTAAAAGGATCTAGGTGAAGATCCTTTTTGATAATCTCATGACCAAAATCCCTTAACGTGAGT
TTTCGTTCCACTGAGCGTCAGACCCCGTAGAAAAGATCAAAGGATCTTCTTGAGATCCTTTTTTTCTGCG
CGTAATCTGCTGCTTGCAAACAAAAAAACCACCGCTACCAGCGGTGGTTTGTTTGCCGGATCAAGAGCTA
CCAACTCTTTTTCCGAAGGTAACTGGCTTCAGCAGAGCGCAGATACCAAATACTGTCCTTCTAGTGTAGC
CGTAGTTAGGCCACCACTTCAAGAACTCTGTAGCACCGCCTACATACCTCGCTCTGCTAATCCTGTTACC
AGTGGCTGCTGCCAGTGGCGATAAGTCGTGTCTTACCGGGTTGGACTCAAGACGATAGTTACCGGATAAG
GCGCAGCGGTCGGGCTGAACGGGGGGTTCGTGCACACAGCCCAGCTTGGAGCGAACGACCTACACCGAAC
TGAGATACCTACAGCGTGAGCTATGAGAAAGCGCCACGCTTCCCGAAGGGAGAAAGGCGGACAGGTATCC
GGTAAGCGGCAGGGTCGGAACAGGAGAGCGCACGAGGGAGCTTCCAGGGGGAAACGCCTGGTATCTTTAT
AGTCCTGTCGGGTTTCGCCACCTCTGACTTGAGCGTCGATTTTTGTGATGCTCGTCAGGGGGGCGGAGCC
TATGGAAAAACGCCAGCAACGCGGCCTTTTTACGGTTCCTGGCCTTTTGCTGGCCTTTTGCTCACATGTT
CTTTCCTGCGTTATCCCCTGATTCTGTGGATAACCGTATTACCGCCTTTGAGTGAGCTGATACCGCTCGC
CGCAGCCGAACGACCGAGCGCAGCGAGTCAGTGAGCGAGGAAGCGGAAGAGCGCCTGATGCGGTATTTTC
TCCTTACGCATCTGTGCGGTATTTCACACCGCAATGGTGCACTCTCAGTACAATCTGCTCTGATGCCGCA
TAGTTAAGCCAGTATACACTCCGCTATCGCTACGTGACTGGGTCATGGCTGCGCCCCGACACCCGCCAAC
ACCCGCTGACGCGCCCTGACGGGCTTGTCTGCTCCCGGCATCCGCTTACAGACAAGCTGTGACCGTCTCC
GGGAGCTGCATGTGTCAGAGGTTTTCACCGTCATCACCGAAACGCGCGAGGCAGCTGCGGTAAAGCTCAT
CAGCGTGGTCGTGAAGCGATTCACAGATGTCTGCCTGTTCATCCGCGTCCAGCTCGTTGAGTTTCTCCAG
AAGCGTTAATGTCTGGCTTCTGATAAAGCGGGCCATGTTAAGGGCGGTTTTTTCCTGTTTGGTCACTGAT
GCCTCCGTGTAAGGGGGATTTCTGTTCATGGGGGTAATGATACCGATGAAACGAGAGAGGATGCTCACGA
TACGGGTTACTGATGATGAACATGCCCGGTTACTGGAACGTTGTGAGGGTAAACAACTGGCGGTATGGAT
GCGGCGGGACCAGAGAAAAATCACTCAGGGTCAATGCCAGCGCTTCGTTAATACAGATGTAGGTGTTCCA
CAGGGTAGCCAGCAGCATCCTGCGATGCAGATCCGGAACATAATGGTGCAGGGCGCTGACTTCCGCGTTT
CCAGACTTTACGAAACACGGAAACCGAAGACCATTCATGTTGTTGCTCAGGTCGCAGACGTTTTGCAGCA
GCAGTCGCTTCACGTTCGCTCGCGTATCGGTGATTCATTCTGCTAACCAGTAAGGCAACCCCGCCAGCCT
AGCCGGGTCCTCAACGACAGGAGCACGATCATGCGCACCCGTGGCCAGGACCCAACGCTGCCCGAGATGC
GCCGCGTGCGGCTGCTGGAGATGGCGGACGCGATGGATATGTTCTGCCAAGGGTTGGTTTGCGCATTCAC
AGTTCTCCGCAAGAATTGATTGGCTCCAATTCTTGGAGTGGTGAATCCGTTAGCGAGGTGCCGCCGGCTT
CCATTCAGGTCGAGGTGGCCCGGCTCCATGCACCGCGACGCAACGCGGGGAGGCAGACAAGGTATAGGGC
GGCGCCTACAATCCATGCCAACCCGTTCCATGTGCTCGCCGAGGCGGCATAAATCGCCGTGACGATCAGC
GGTCCAATGATCGAAGTTAGGCTGGTAAGAGCCGCGAGCGATCCTTGAAGCTGTCCCTGATGGTCGTCAT
CTACCTGCCTGGACAGCATGGCCTGCAACGCGGGCATCCCGATGCCGCCGGAAGCGAGAAGAATCATAAT
GGGGAAGGCCATCCAGCCTCGCGTCGCGAACGCCAGCAAGACGTAGCCCAGCGCGTCGGCCGCCATGCCG
GCGATAATGGCCTGCTTCTCGCCGAAACGTTTGGTGGCGGGACCAGTGACGAAGGCTTGAGCGAGGGCGT
GCAAGATTCCGAATACCGCAAGCGACAGGCCGATCATCGTCGCGCTCCAGCGAAAGCGGTCCTCGCCGAA
AATGACCCAGAGCGCTGCCGGCACCTGTCCTACGAGTTGCATGATAAAGAAGACAGTCATAAGTGCGGCG
ACGATAGTCATGCCCCGCGCCCACCGGAAGGAGCTGACTGGGTTGAAGGCTCTCAAGGGCATCGGTCGAG
ATCCCGGTGCCTAATGAGTGAGCTAACTTACATTAATTGCGTTGCGCTCACTGCCCGCTTTCCAGTCGGG
AAACTGTCGTGCCAGCTGCATTAATGAATCGGCCAACGCGCGGGGAGAGGCGGTTTGCGTATTGGGCGCC
AGGGKGGTTTTTCTTTTCACCAGTGAGACGGGCAACAGCTGATTGCCCTTCACCGCCTGGCCCTGAGAGA
GTTGCAGCAAGCGGTCCACGCTGGTTTGCCCCAGCAGGCGAAAATCCTGTTTGATGGTGGTTAACGGCGG
GATATAACATGAGCTGTCTTCGGTATCGTCGTATCCCACTACCGAGATATCCGCACCAACGCGCAGCCCG
GACTCGGTAATGGCGCGCATTGCGCCCAGCGCCATCTGATCGTTGGCAACCAGCATCGCAGTGGGAACGA
TGCCCTCATTCAGCATTTGCATGGTTTGTTGAAAACCGGACATGGCACTCCAGTCGCCTTCCCGTTCCGC
TATCGGCTGAATTTGATTGCGAGTGAGATATTTATGCCAGCCAGCCAGACGCAGACGCGCCGAGACAGAA
CTTAATGGGCCCGCTAACAGCGCGATTTGCTGGTGACCCAATGCGACCAGATGCTCCACGCCCAGTCGCG
TACCGTCTTCATGGGAGAAAATAATACTGTTGATGGGTGTCTGGTCAGAGACATCAAGAAATAACGCCGG
AACATTAGTGCAGGCAGCTTCCACAGCAATGGCATCCTGGTCATCCAGCGGATAGTTAATGATCAGCCCA
CTGACGCGTTGCGCGAGAAGATTGTGCACCGCCGCTTTACAGGCTTCGACGCCGCTTCGTTCTACCATCG
ACACCACCACGCTGGCACCCAGTTGATCGGCGCGAGATTTAATCGCCGCGACAATTTGCGACGGCGCGTG
CAGGGCCAGACTGGAGGTGGCAACGCCAATCAGCAACGACTGTTTGCCCGCCAGTTGTTGTGCCACGCGG
TTGGGAATGTAATTCAGCTCCGCCATCGCCGCTTCCACTTTTTCCCGCGTTTTCGCAGAAACGTGGCTGG
CCTGGTTCACCACGCGGGAAACGGTCTGATAAGAGACACCGGCATACTCTGCGACATCGTATAACGTTAC
TGGTTTCACATTCACCACCCTGAATTGACTCTCTTCCGGGCGCTATCATGCCATACCGCGAAAGGTTTTG
CGCCATTCGATGGTGTCCGGGATCTCGACGCTCTCCCTTATGCGACTCCTGCATTAGGAAGCAGCCCAGT
AGTAGGTTGAGGCCGTTGAGCACCGCCGCCGCAAGGAATGGTGCATGCAAGGAGATGGCGCCCAACAGTC
CCCCGGCCACGGGGCCTGCCACCATACCCACGCCGAAACAAGCGCTCATGAGCCCGAAGTGGCGAGCCCG
ATCTTCCCCATCGGTGATGTCGGCGATATAGGCGCCAGCAACCGCACCTGTGGCGCCGGTGATGCCGGCC
ACGATGCGTCCGGCGTAGAGGATCGAGATCTCGATCCCGCGAAATTAATACGACTCACTATAGGGGAATT
GTGAGCGGATAACAATTCCCCTCTAGAGAGCTCTTTTGTTTAACTTTAAGAAGGAGATATACATATGGGT
TCTTCTCACCATCACCATCACCATGGTTCAGGAGTCAAGACTGAGAACAACGATCATATTAATTTGAAGG
TGGCGGGGCAGGATGGTTCTGTGGTGCAGTTTAAGATTAAGAGGCATACACCACTTAGTAAACTAATGAA
AGCCTATTGTGAACGACAGGGATTGTCAATGAGGCAGATCAGATTCCGATTTGACGGGCAACCAATCAAT
GAAACAGACACACCTGCACAGTTGGAAATGGAGGATGAAGATACAATTGATGTGTTTCAACAGCAGACGG
GTGGATCCGAATGCAATGATCCGTTTGTTGTTGCCCTGAAAGATAAAGGTTATAGCCTGGTTGCATATCC
GAAAACCAGCATTCGTCCGCTGCATATTTATGAACATACCATCAAAAACGCCTTCAAACGCATTTGGATT
CAGAGCGAAGCACAGCCGACCAGCGGTTTTATCAAAAGCCTGTTTAGCGATAAAATCCATGGTGCAATTG
GTCTGAGTGATGGTCAGGGTATTGATATTGATCTGCGTAAAACCAATAGCCTGAGCAGCGCAGTTGCAGC
AAAAATTCTGGAAAGCTATTTTCAGGATAGCGCACCGTCATTTGATCTGGCATTTGAAAATAGTAGCAGC
GTGATCTTTCACATCGAAGAAATTATCACCACCGATGCCGATGAAATTAGCCTGCGTAATTGGCTGAATG
ATAATCAGAATGAACTGCGCGAGATCTATAAAGAAGAGATCAAAAAAGGCAACTTCTTTGTTGCAACCAG
CCTGCTGCGTGCCAAAAAAATGCGTATGCAGTTTGAACGCAAAAACAAAGGTGAACTGGGTGTTGATGTG
AGCAAAATCAAAAATCTGCCGGTTGATGCAAAACTGGAAAGCAAAATTGAAGGCAGCACCTATGATCGTC
TGGTTTTTGAAACACCGGATGAAGGTATTGTGTTTGGTGTTAAACTGGTGCGTCTGTTTTTTAGCGACAA
TGGTATTCTGACCATCGACAAAAAACAGGATTTTAATCGTGTGCTGGGTGAAAATATGGCACTGAACCTG
TTTACCGAAATTCAGGATGCAGGTTTTATTGAGGTTACCTGATAAGCGGCCGCTGCTAACAAAGCCCGAA
AGGAAGCTGAGTTGGCTGCTGCCACCGCTGAGCAATAACTAGCATAACCCCTTGGGGCCTCTAAACGGGT
CTTGAGGGGTTTTTTGCTGAAAGGAGGAACTATATCCGGATATCCCGCAAGAGGCCCGGCAGTACCGGCA
TAACCAAGCCTATGCCTACAGCATCCAGGGTGACGGTGCCGAGGATGACGATGAGTGCATTGTTAGATTT
CATACACGGTGCCTGACTGCGTTAGCAATTTAACTGTGATAAACTACCGCATTAAAGCTTATCGATGATA
AGCTGTCAAACATGAGAA
